Addgene plasmid #162898: C122-E53: mClover3
Purpose: Standard Gateway entry clone encoding mClover fluorescent protein
Depositing lab: Dominic Esposito. Depositing organization: National Cancer Institute (NCI). Publication: Combinatorial assembly of clone libraries using site-specific recombination. Wall VE, Garvey LA, Mehalko JL, Procter LV, Esposito D. Methods Mol Biol. 2014;1116:193-208. doi: 10.1007/978-1-62703-764-8_14. PubMed 24395366.
Backbone
  Vector backbone: pDonr255
  Vector type: Synthetic Biology
Growth in bacteria
  Bacterial resistance: Spectinomycin, 50 μg/mL
  Growth temperature: 37°C
  Growth strain: DH5alpha
  Copy number: High Copy
Gene/Insert
  Gene/Insert name: monomeric Clover3 fluorescent protein (alt name: mClover3)
  Species: Synthetic
  Cloning method: Gateway Cloning
Terms and licenses: Academic/Nonprofit Terms; Industry Terms: Not Available to Industry
How to cite: C122-E53: mClover3 was a gift from Dominic Esposito (Addgene plasmid # 162898 ; http://n2t.net/addgene:162898 ; RRID:Addgene_162898)
