[The description below was written by a language model from this plasmid's Addgene catalogue record and pLannotate feature annotations shown in this document.]
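Description:
C122-E53: mClover3 is a Gateway entry clone built in the pDonr255 backbone and catalogued as a synthetic biology vector. It is a small plasmid of about 3.4 kb, maintained in E. coli at high copy from a ColE1/pUC-type origin. Selection is with spectinomycin, conferred by the aadA aminoglycoside adenylyltransferase gene (SmR). A fragment of a class 1 integron Pc promoter and a short remnant of a gentamicin acetyltransferase gene lie upstream of aadA. Small lacZα and lacI fragments are also annotated and appear to be non-functional backbone remnants. The rrnB T1 and T2 terminators lie upstream of the cloning region, where such elements usually insulate an insert from read-through transcription originating in the backbone.

The payload is the coding sequence for monomeric Clover3, a synthetic green/yellow fluorescent protein derived from Aequorea victoria GFP and described as a rapidly maturing, constitutively fluorescent monomer. No promoter or other expression elements are annotated next to the reading frame, as expected for an entry clone, which serves as a donor of a DNA module rather than an expression construct. The feature table places the insert between an attL3 site and an attL2 site, not the attL1/attL2 pair of a single-fragment entry clone. This arrangement points to use in multi-fragment (multisite) LR recombination, where mClover3 would be joined downstream of another element carrying a compatible att site and transferred into a destination vector. That fits the combinatorial clone-library assembly work associated with the deposit. In practice the plasmid would supply mClover3 as a reporter or a fusion partner, although the record does not state the reading-frame or stop-codon details needed to say which fusion orientation is intended.
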