Features (pLannotate 1.2.2; 11 found; start..end, strand, type, name):
     18..54      -  CDS            lacZα (fragment): LacZα fragment of β-galactosidase; lacZ fragment
     85..180     +  protein_bind   attL3: mutant version of attL; recombination site for the Gateway® LR reaction LR Clonase™
    186..902     +  CDS            mClover3: mClover3 is a basic (constitutively fluorescent) green/yellow fluorescent protein published in 2016, derived from Aequorea victoria. It is reported to be a rapidly-maturing monomer with high acid sensitivity.
    910..1003    -  protein_bind   attL2 (fragment): mutant version of attL; recombination site for the Gateway® LR reaction LR Clonase™
   1118..1141    +  promoter       Pc promoter (fragment): intI1 (promoter lies within the coding sequence); class 1 integron promoter
   1317..1373    +  CDS            GmR (fragment): gentamycin acetyltransferase; aacC1; confers resistance to gentamycin
   1380..2171    +  CDS            SmR: aminoglycoside adenylyltransferase (Murphy, 1985); aadA; confers resistance to spectinomycin and streptomycin
   2264..2852    +  rep_origin     ori: high-copy-number ColE1/pMB1/pBR322/pUC origin of replication
   3035..3127    +  CDS            lacI (fragment): lac repressor; lacI; The lac repressor binds to the lac operator to inhibit transcription in E. coli. This inhibition can be relieved by adding lactose or isopropyl-β-D-thiogalactopyranoside (IPTG).
   3182..3209    -  terminator     rrnB T2 terminator: transcription terminator T2 from the E. coli rrnB gene
   3341..3384    +  terminator     rrnB T1 terminator: Escherichia coli rrnB; transcription terminator T1 from the E. coli rrnB gene
>Addgene plasmid #162898 | C122-E53: mClover3 | addgene full sequence | sequence record 330508 | Addgene NGS Result
TTAACGCTAGCATGGATGTTTTCCCAGTCACGACGTTGTAAAACGACGGCCAGTCTTAAAATTCGAGCTC
GGTCCGAGGATCCGAAATAATGATTTTATTTTGACTGATAGTGACCTGTTCGTTGCAACAAATTGATAAG
CAATGCTTTTTTATAATGCCAACTTTGTACAAAAAAGTTGGCACCATGGTGTCGAAGGGCGAAGAACTCT
TTACCGGAGTGGTGCCGATTCTGGTGGAACTGGACGGAGATGTCAACGGTCATAAGTTCTCCGTCCGGGG
AGAAGGAGAGGGCGATGCCACTAACGGGAAGCTCACGCTGAAATTCATCTGCACCACTGGGAAGCTTCCG
GTGCCCTGGCCTACCCTCGTCACCACCTTCGGTTACGGGGTGGCCTGTTTCTCACGGTACCCAGACCACA
TGAAACAACATGACTTCTTTAAGTCCGCAATGCCCGAGGGATACGTGCAGGAACGCACCATCAGCTTCAA
GGACGACGGCACTTACAAGACTAGAGCCGAAGTCAAGTTCGAGGGAGATACACTCGTGAACAGGATCGAA
CTGAAGGGCATTGATTTCAAGGAGGACGGCAACATTCTGGGCCACAAGTTGGAGTACAACTTCAATTCCC
ACTACGTGTACATCACCGCGGACAAGCAGAAGAACTGCATCAAGGCCAACTTCAAGATCCGCCACAACGT
GGAGGATGGATCGGTCCAGCTGGCGGATCACTACCAGCAAAACACCCCCATTGGCGACGGTCCTGTGCTG
CTGCCTGACAACCACTACCTGAGCCACCAGTCCAAGTTGTCCAAAGACCCGAATGAGAAGCGGGACCACA
TGGTGCTGCTGGAATTCGTGACTGCCGCTGGAATCACCCATGGGATGGACGAGCTGTATAAGTAATCAAC
TTTCTTGTACAAAGTTGGCATTATAGGAAAGCATTGCTTATCAATTTGTTGCAACGAACAGGTCACTATC
AGTCAAAATAAAATCATTATTTGCATGCAAGCTTAGATCCTCTAGACCAGCCAGGACAGAAATGCCTCGA
CTTCGCTGCTACCCAAGGTTGCCGGGTGACGCACACCGTGGAAACGGATGAAGGCACGAACCCAGTGGAC
ATAAGCCTGTTCGGTTCGTAAGCTGTAATGCAAGTAGCGTATGCGCTCACGCAACTGGTCCAGAACCTTG
ACCGAACGCAGCGGTGGTAACGGCGCAGTGGCGGTTTTCATGGCTTGTTATGACTGTTTTTTTGGGGTAC
AGTCTATGCCTCGGGCATCCAAGCAGCAAGCGCGTTACGCCGTGGGTCGATGTTTGATGTTATGGAGCAG
CAACGATGTTACGCAGCAGGGCAGTCGCCCTAAAACAAAGTTAAACATTATGAGGGAAGCGGTGATCGCC
GAAGTATCGACTCAACTATCAGAGGTAGTTGGCGTCATCGAGCGCCATCTCGAACCGACGTTGCTGGCCG
TACATTTGTACGGCTCCGCAGTGGATGGCGGCCTGAAGCCACACAGTGATATTGATTTGCTGGTTACGGT
GACCGTAAGGCTTGATGAAACAACGCGGCGAGCTTTGATCAACGACCTTTTGGAAACTTCGGCTTCCCCT
GGAGAGAGCGAGATTCTCCGCGCTGTAGAAGTCACCATTGTTGTGCACGACGACATCATTCCGTGGCGTT
ATCCAGCTAAGCGCGAACTGCAATTTGGAGAATGGCAGCGCAATGACATTCTTGCAGGTATCTTCGAGCC
AGCCACGATCGACATTGATCTGGCTATCTTGCTGACAAAAGCAAGAGAACATAGCGTTGCCTTGGTAGGT
CCAGCGGCGGAGGAACTCTTTGATCCGGTTCCTGAACAGGATCTATTTGAGGCGCTAAATGAAACCTTAA
CGCTATGGAACTCGCCGCCCGACTGGGCTGGCGATGAGCGAAATGTAGTGCTTACGTTGTCCCGCATTTG
GTACAGCGCAGTAACCGGCAAAATCGCGCCGAAGGATGTCGCTGCCGACTGGGCAATGGAGCGCCTGCCG
GCCCAGTATCAGCCCGTCATACTTGAAGCTAGACAGGCTTATCTTGGACAAGAAGAAGATCGCTTGGCCT
CGCGCGCAGATCAGTTGGAAGAATTTGTCCACTACGTGAAAGGCGAGATCACCAAGGTAGTCGGCAAATA
ACCCTCGAGCCACCCATGACCAAAATCCCTTAACGTGAGTTACGCGTCGTTCCACTGAGCGTCAGACCCC
GTAGAAAAGATCAAAGGATCTTCTTGAGATCCTTTTTTTCTGCGCGTAATCTGCTGCTTGCAAACAAAAA
AACCACCGCTACCAGCGGTGGTTTGTTTGCCGGATCAAGAGCTACCAACTCTTTTTCCGAAGGTAACTGG
CTTCAGCAGAGCGCAGATACCAAATACTGTTCTTCTAGTGTAGCCGTAGTTAGGCCACCACTTCAAGAAC
TCTGTAGCACCGCCTACATACCTCGCTCTGCTAATCCTGTTACCAGTGGCTGCTGCCAGTGGCGATAAGT
CGTGTCTTACCGGGTTGGACTCAAGACGATAGTTACCGGATAAGGCGCAGCGGTCGGGCTGAACGGGGGG
TTCGTGCACACAGCCCAGCTTGGAGCGAACGACCTACACCGAACTGAGATACCTACAGCGTGAGCTATGA
GAAAGCGCCACGCTTCCCGAAGGGAGAAAGGCGGACAGGTATCCGGTAAGCGGCAGGGTCGGAACAGGAG
AGCGCACGAGGGAGCTTCCAGGGGGAAACGCCTGGTATCTTTATAGTCCTGTCGGGTTTCGCCACCTCTG
ACTTGAGCGTCGATTTTTGTGATGCTCGTCAGGGGGGCGGAGCCTATGGAAAAACGCCAGCAACGCGGCC
TTTTTACGGTTCCTGGCCTTTTGCTGGCCTTTTGCTCACATGTTCTTTCCTGCGTTATCCCCTGATTCTG
TGGATAACCGTATTACCGCCTTTGAGTGAGCTGATACCGCTCGCCGCAGCCGAACGACCGAGCGCAGCGA
GTCAGTGAGCGAGGAAGCGGAAGAGCGCCCAATACGCAAACCGCCTCTCCCCGCGCGTTGGCCGATTCAT
TAATGCAGCTGGCACGACAGGTTTCCCGACTGGAAAGCGGGCAGTGAGCGCAACGCAATTAATACGCGTA
CCGCTAGCCAGGAAGAGTTTGTAGAAACGCAAAAAGGCCATCCGTCAGGATGGCCTTCTGCTTAGTTTGA
TGCCTGGCAGTTTATGGCGGGCGTCCTGCCCGCCACCCTCCGGGCCGTTGCTTCACAACGTTCAAATCCG
CTCCCGGCGGATTTGTCCTACTCAGGAGAGCGTTCACCGACAAACAACAGATAAAACGAAAGGCCCAGTC
TTCCGACTGAGCCTTTCGTTTTATTTGATGCCTGGCAGTTCCCTACTCTCGCG
